Addgene plasmid #19255: MMTV-GAL4-SV40
Depositing lab: Philip Leder. Depositing organization: Harvard Medical School. Publication: Binary system for regulating transgene expression in mice: targeting int-2 gene expression with yeast GAL4/UAS control elements. Ornitz DM, Moreadith RW, Leder P. Proc Natl Acad Sci U S A 1991 Feb 1;88(3):698-702. 10.1073/pnas.88.3.698 PubMed 1846961.
Backbone
  Vector backbone: MMTV-SV40-Bssk
  Backbone size w/o insert (bp): 7023
  Vector type: Mammalian Expression
Growth in bacteria
  Bacterial resistance: Ampicillin, 100 μg/mL
  Growth temperature: 37°C
  Growth strain: DH5alpha
  Copy number: High Copy
Gene/Insert
  Gene/Insert name: GAL4
  Species: M. musculus (mouse)
  Insert size (bp): 1000
  Cloning method: Restriction Enzyme; 5′ cloning site HindIII (not destroyed); 3′ cloning site HindIII (not destroyed)
  Sequencing primers: 5′ pBluescriptKS
Terms and licenses: Academic/Nonprofit Terms; Industry Terms: Not Available to Industry
How to cite: MMTV-GAL4-SV40 was a gift from Philip Leder (Addgene plasmid # 19255 ; http://n2t.net/addgene:19255 ; RRID:Addgene_19255)
