[The description below was written by a language model from this plasmid's Addgene catalogue record.]
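Description:
MMTV-GAL4-SV40 is a mammalian expression plasmid built on the MMTV-SV40-Bssk backbone (about 7 kb without insert), which, as the name suggests, combines a mouse mammary tumor virus regulatory region and SV40-derived sequences in a Bluescript-type cloning vector. It is maintained in E. coli as a high-copy plasmid under ampicillin selection. No feature table accompanies the record, so the exact positions and extents of the promoter, SV40 elements and bacterial origin are not documented here. In vectors of this kind, the MMTV long terminal repeat typically supplies a hormone-responsive promoter that is active in mammary and some other secretory tissues, and the SV40 segment typically provides splicing and polyadenylation signals.

The insert is GAL4, listed at roughly 1 kb and cloned as a HindIII fragment with both sites retained, so orientation relative to the promoter would have to be checked. The catalogue lists the insert species as mouse, but GAL4 is a yeast transcriptional activator, and the associated publication title refers explicitly to yeast GAL4/UAS control elements. The species field probably reflects the intended host organism rather than the origin of the gene. The listed insert size is also shorter than a full-length GAL4 coding sequence, and the record does not say which portion is present.

According to the linked publication, the construct serves as the transactivator half of a binary transgenic system in mice. One line expresses GAL4 under MMTV control, and a second line carries a target gene, int-2 in the original work, behind GAL4-binding UAS elements. The target is therefore expressed only in offspring that inherit both transgenes.
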