>Addgene plasmid #19255 | MMTV-GAL4-SV40 | addgene partial sequence | sequence record 25062 | pBluescriptKS
GCNCCGCCGCCGCANGGAATGGTTGCATGCTTTTNAGATGGCGCCCAACAGTCCCCCGGCCACGGGGCCT
GCCACCATACCCACGCCGAAACATGCGCTCATGAGCCCGAAGTGGCGAGCCCTGATCTTCCCCATCGGTG
ATGTCGGCGATATAGGCGCCAGGAACCGCACCTGTGNCGCCGGTGATGCCGGCCACGATGCGTCCGGCGN
AGAGGATCCCAATGATAGAGATTTTACTGCTCTAGTTCCCCATACAGAATTGTTTCGCTTAGTTGCNGCC
TCAAGATATCTTATTCTCNANAGGCCAGGATTTCAAGAACNTGACATGATTCCTACATCTGCCTGTGTTA
CTTACCCTTATGCCATATTATTANGATGTACCTCAGCTAATAGATATAGAGAAAAGAGGATCTACNTTTC
ATATTTCCTGTTCTTCTTGTAGATTGACTAATTGTTTAGATTCTTCTGCCTACGACTATGCANNGATNAT
AGTCAAGAGGCCGCCATACNTGCTGCTACCTGTAGATATNGNNGATGAACNANGGTTTGTTGATTCTGCN
AATTCNACCCTTAAAGTTATGCCACAGATTTTAATACGANCCAAGCNAATTNNTCGCTGCAGTTATTCTG
GGNNGAATCTNTCTTTAATTNCCTATTATNCNNNCGTGGCGTNGGTNTCNNCTGCTTNANTAAAGNNCAG
NAACNCGTANNGCTTNNCAAAAATNCGNNGGGNATGGNACCTTAACGNNNTGNNNACAANCNAAATANNT
T
