>Addgene plasmid #19255 | MMTV-GAL4-SV40 | addgene partial sequence | sequence record 25063 | 19255 with T3
GCGGNGGCGGCCGCTCTAGAACTAGTGGATCCAGACATGATAAGATACATTGATGAGTTTGGACAAACCA
CAACTAGAATGCAGTGAAAAAAATGCTTTATTTGTGAAATTTGTGATGCTATTGCTTTATTTGTAACCAT
TATAAGCTGCAATAAACAAGTTAACAACAACAATTGCATTCATTTTATGTTTCAGGTTCAGGGGGAGGTG
TGGGAGGTTTTTTAAAGCAAGTAAAACCTCTACAAATGTGGTATGGCTGATTATGATCTCTAGTCAAGGC
ACTATACATCAAATATTTTTCCATAATTTTCTTGTATAGCAGTGCAGCTTTTTCCTTTGTGGTGTAAATA
GCAAAGCAAGCAAGAGTTCTATTACTAAACACAGCATGACTCAAAAAACTTAGCAATTCTGAAGGAAAGT
CCTTGGGGTCTTCTACCTTTCTCTTCTTTTTTGGAGGAGTAGAATGTTGAGAGTCAGCAGTAGCCTCATC
ATCACTAGATGGCATTTCTTCTGAGCAAAACAGGTTTTCCTCATTAAAGGCATTCCACCACTGCTCCCAT
TCATCAGTTCCATAGGTTGGAATCTAAAATACACAAACAATTAGAATCAGTAGTTTAACACATTATACAC
TTAAAAATTTTATATTTACCTTAGAGCTTTAAATCTCTGTAGGTAGTTTGTCCAATTATGTCACACNNNN
NANANANNTNCNNNNNAAANNTCCNTNNAATCCCNNCCCCNCNACCTGCANGAANTCGATATCAGCTNTG
ATANCCCTCGTANATATTTTCATGAGANTTAGGTCCNAAAAAAA
