>Addgene plasmid #19255 | MMTV-GAL4-SV40 | addgene partial sequence | sequence record 25064 | 19255 with Gal4-AD
CCACCAAACCCAAAAAAAGAGTAAAATGAATCGTAGATACTGAAAAACCCCGCAAGTTCACTTCAACTGT
GCATCGTGCACCATCTCAATTTCTTTCATTTATACATCGTTTTGCCTTCTTTTATGTAACTATACTCCTC
TAAGTTTCAATCTTGGCCATGTAACCTCTGATCTATAGAATTTTTTAAATGACTAGAATTAATGCCCATC
TTTTTTTTGGACCTAAATTCTTCATGAAAATATATTACGAGGGCTTATTCAGAAGCTTGATATCGAATTC
CTGCAGGTCGCGGCCGCGACTCTAGAGGATCTTTGTGAAGGAACCTTACTTCTGTGGTGTGACATAATTG
GACAAACTACCTACAGAGATTTAAAGCTCTAAGGTAAATATAAAATTTTTAAGTGTATAATGTGTTAAAC
TACTGATTCTAATTGTTTGTGTATTTTAGATTCCAACCTATGGAACTGATGAATGGGAGCAGTGGTGGAA
TGCCTTTAATGAGGAAAACCTGTTTTGCTCAGAAGAAATGCCATCTAGTGATGATGAGGCTACTGCTGAC
TCTCAACATTCTACTCCTCCAAAAAAGAAGAGAAAGGNAGAAGACCCCAAGGA
